Addgene plasmid #134975: pAT1501-[PB-4xHSab-EF1a-Hygro_2A_rtTA3-SV40pA(-)_pCW-DEST]
Purpose: (Empty Backbone) Destination vector for doxycycline-inducible expression from plasmid hosting piggyBac hygromycin cassettes
Depositing lab: Albert Cheng. Publication: Enhanced CRISPR-based DNA demethylation by Casilio-ME-mediated RNA-guided coupling of methylcytosine oxidation and DNA repair pathways. Taghbalout A, Du M, Jillette N, Rosikiewicz W, Rath A, Heinen CD, Li S, Cheng AW. Nat Commun. 2019 Sep 20;10(1):4296. doi: 10.1038/s41467-019-12339-7. PubMed 31541098.
Backbone
  Vector backbone: pCR8/GW/TOPO
  Backbone size (bp): 11698
  Vector type: Mammalian Expression ; Gateway cloning
  Promoter: TET
  Selectable markers: Hygromycin
Growth in bacteria
  Bacterial resistance: Chloramphenicol and Ampicillin, 25 & 100 μg/mL
  Growth temperature: 30°C
  Growth strain: ccdB Survival
  Growth instructions: Also has kanamycin resistance.
  Copy number: Low Copy
Gene/Insert
  Cloning method: Restriction Enzyme
  Sequencing primers: 5′ taggcgtgtacggtgggagg; 3′ tagaaggcacagtcgagg
Terms and licenses: Academic/Nonprofit Terms; Industry Terms: Not Available to Industry
How to cite: pAT1501-[PB-4xHSab-EF1a-Hygro_2A_rtTA3-SV40pA(-)_pCW-DEST] was a gift from Albert Cheng (Addgene plasmid # 134975)
