[The description below was written by a language model from this plasmid's Addgene catalogue record and pLannotate feature annotations shown in this document.]
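Description:
pAT1501-[PB-4xHSab-EF1a-Hygro_2A_rtTA3-SV40pA(-)_pCW-DEST] is an empty Gateway destination vector of 11,698 bp for doxycycline-inducible expression in mammalian cells, designed so that the inducible cassette and its selection unit can be carried on a piggyBac transposon. The catalogue lists pCR8/GW/TOPO as the backbone. The plasmid replicates in E. coli from a ColE1/pUC-type origin (although the record lists it as low copy) and carries ampicillin and kanamycin/neomycin resistance genes in the backbone plus chloramphenicol resistance within the Gateway cassette. Because it contains the gyrase toxin gene ccdB, it has to be maintained in a ccdB-tolerant strain. A second, partial ccdB and a lacZα fragment elsewhere in the backbone appear to be cloning-vector remnants.

The payload consists of two divergently oriented units. On the forward strand, a tight TRE promoter (seven tet operators plus a minimal CMV promoter) precedes attR1–CmR–ccdB–attR2, followed by a V5 epitope tag and the bGH polyadenylation signal. An LR reaction with an entry clone replaces the CmR/ccdB counterselection cassette with the gene of interest, which may then be fused to the C-terminal V5 tag if the reading frame is kept open. On the reverse strand, the EF-1α promoter constitutively drives the hygromycin phosphotransferase gene linked by a 2A peptide (indicated in the name) to the rtTA3 reverse tetracycline transactivator. This supplies both mammalian selection and the activator that turns on the TRE promoter when doxycycline is present. The piggyBac terminal repeats and the 4xHS element named in the title, the latter presumably an insulator, were not annotated in the feature table. They probably lie in the unannotated stretches flanking the cassettes. The associated publication concerns Casilio-ME, a CRISPR-based DNA demethylation system, but the record does not state which components were cloned into this vector.
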