Features (pLannotate 1.2.2; 34 found; start..end, strand, type, name):
      2..94      +  CDS            lacI (fragment): lac repressor; lacI; The lac repressor binds to the lac operator to inhibit transcription in E. coli. This inhibition can be relieved by adding lactose or isopropyl-β-D-thiogalactopyranoside (IPTG).
    107..128     +  protein_bind   CAP binding site: CAP binding activates transcription in the presence of cAMP. E. coli catabolite activator protein
    143..173     +  promoter       lac promoter: promoter for the E. coli lac operon
    177..199     +  protein_bind   lac operator (fragment): The lac repressor binds to the lac operator to inhibit transcription in E. coli. This inhibition can be relieved by adding lactose or isopropyl-β-D-thiogalactopyranoside (IPTG). lac repressor encoded by lacI
    242..260     +  promoter       T3 promoter: promoter for bacteriophage T3 RNA polymerase
    698..715     -  misc_feature   MCS (fragment): pUC18/19 multiple cloning site
   1394..1462    +  CDS            large T antigen (fragment): large T antigen from SV40 (simian virus 40)
   1485..1566    +  polyA_signal   SV40 poly(A) signal: SV40 polyadenylation signal
   1612..1722    -  CDS            VP48: 3 tandem repeats of the minimal activation domain of herpes simplex virus VP16 (Cheng et al., 2013)
   1652..2349    -  CDS            rtTA3 (fragment): reverse tetracycline transactivator 3 activates expression from Tet-responsive promoters in the presence of doxycycline
   2413..3435    -  CDS            hph: KHYB_ECOLX - Experimental evidence at protein level: Swiss-Prot protein existence level 1. The aminoglycoside phosphotransferases achieve inactivation of their antibiotic substrates by phosphorylation. Only phosphorylates hygromycin and closely related compounds such as demethyl analogs and destomycin. From Escherichia coli.
   3465..3489    -  protein_bind   attB1: mutant version of attB; recombination site for the Gateway® BP reaction BP Clonase™
   3550..4728    -  promoter       EF-1α promoter: strong constitutive promoter for human elongation factor EF-1α
   4745..5059    +  promoter       tight TRE promoter: Tet-responsive promoter PTight, consisting of seven tet operator sequences followed by the minimal CMV promoter
   5084..5208    +  protein_bind   attR1: mutant version of attR; recombination site for the Gateway® LR reaction LR Clonase™
   5233..5263    +  promoter       lac UV5 promoter: E. coli lac promoter with an "up" mutation
   5287..5316    +  promoter       cat promoter (fragment): promoter of the E. coli cat gene encoding chloramphenicol acetyltransferase
   5317..5976    +  CDS            CmR: chloramphenicol acetyltransferase; cat; confers resistance to chloramphenicol
   6155..6313    +  CDS            ccdA (fragment): CCDA_ECO57 - Also known as H, letA. Experimental evidence at protein level: Swiss-Prot protein existence level 1. Antitoxin component of a type II toxin-antitoxin (TA) system which inhibits the post-segregational killing (PSK) of plasmid-free cells, also referred to as a plasmid addiction system. Binds to and blocks the activity of CcdB; will also remove bound CcdB protein from the CcdB-GyrA complex by forming a CcdA-CcdB complex, a process termed rejuvenation. Functions as a transcriptional corepressor for the ccdAB operon, repression also requires CcdB (By similarity). From Escherichia coli
   6318..6620    +  CDS            ccdB: CCDB_ECOLI - Also known as G, letB, letD. Experimental evidence at protein level: Swiss-Prot protein existence level 1. Toxic component of a type II toxin-antitoxin (TA) system, functioning in plasmid maintainence. Responsible for the post- segregational killing (PSK) of plasmid-free cells, also referred to as a plasmid addiction system. Half-life of over 2 hours. Cell killing by CcdB is accompanied by filamentation, defects in chromosome and plasmid segregation, defects in cell division, formation of anucleate cells, decreased DNA synthesis and plasmid loss. Interferes with the activity of DN
   6664..6788    -  protein_bind   attR2: mutant version of attR; recombination site for the Gateway® LR reaction LR Clonase™
   6841..6882    +  CDS            V5 tag: epitope tag from simian virus 5
   6926..7150    +  polyA_signal   bGH poly(A) signal: bovine growth hormone polyadenylation signal
   7161..7178    -  misc_feature   MCS (fragment): pUC18/19 multiple cloning site
   8071..8089    -  promoter       T7 promoter: promoter for bacteriophage T7 RNA polymerase
   8092..8239    +  CDS            lacZα (fragment): LacZα fragment of β-galactosidase; lacZ fragment
   8249..8552    +  CDS            ccdB (fragment): CcdB, a bacterial toxin that poisons DNA gyrase; ccdB; Plasmids containing the ccdB gene cannot be propagated in standard E. coli strains.
   8600..8869    +  CDS            tnpA (fragment): TN5P_ECOLX - Also known as tnp. Experimental evidence at protein level: Swiss-Prot protein existence level 1. Mediates transposition of transposon Tn5 by a 'cut and paste' mechanism. First, the monomeric transposase binds the 19 bp inverted DNA repeats flanking the transposon. Then, dimerization of the DNA- bound transposase creates a synaptic DNA complex. After nicking of the first DNA strand, excision of the transposon proceeds through a series of intermediates. The transposase then mediates the insertion of the transposon at a new site by strand transfer. The activity of the wild- type tran
   8901..9695    +  CDS            NeoR/KanR: aminoglycoside phosphotransferase from Tn5; aph(3')-II (or nptII); confers resistance to neomycin, kanamycin, and G418 (Geneticin®)
   9716..9766    -  misc_feature   bom (fragment): basis of mobility region from pBR322
   9793..9852    +  promoter       AmpR promoter (fragment): bla
   9945..10805   -  CDS            AmpR: β-lactamase; bla; confers resistance to ampicillin, carbenicillin, and related antibiotics
  10806..10858   -  promoter       AmpR promoter (fragment): bla
  10929..11517   +  rep_origin     ori: high-copy-number ColE1/pMB1/pBR322/pUC origin of replication
>Addgene plasmid #134975 | pAT1501-[PB-4xHSab-EF1a-Hygro_2A_rtTA3-SV40pA(-)_pCW-DEST] | addgene full sequence | sequence record 272123 | Addgene NGS Result
AGCGCCCAATACGCAAACCGCCTCTCCCCGCGCGTTGGCCGATTCATTAATGCAGCTGGCACGACAGGTT
TCCCGACTGGAAAGCGGGCAGTGAGCGCAACGCAATTAATGTGAGTTAGCTCACTCATTAGGCACCCCAG
GCTTTACACTTTATGCTTCCGGCTCGTATGTTGTGTGGAATTGTGAGCGGATAACAATTTCACACAGGAA
ACAGCTATGACCATGATTACGCCAAGCTCAGAATTAACCCTCACTAAAGGGACTAGTCCTGCAGGTTTAA
ACGAATTCGCCCTTTTAACCCTAGAAAGATAGTCTGCGTAAAATTGACGCATGCATTCTTGAAATATTGC
TCTCTCTTTCTAAATAGCGCGAATCCGTCGCTGTGCATTTAGGACATCTCAGTCGCCGCTTGGAGCTCCC
GTGAGGCGTGCTTGTCAATGCGGTAAGTGTCACTGATTTTGAACTATAACGACCGCGTGAGTCAAAATGA
CGCATGATTATCTTTTACGTGACTTTTAAGATTTAACTCATACGATAATTATATTGTTATTTCATGTTCT
ACTTACGTGATAACTTATTATATATATATTTTCTTGTTATAGATATCAACTAGAATGCTAGACCTTTCGT
CTTCAAGAATTCCGATCATATTCAATAACCCTTAATTAGGTCCCTCGAAGAGGTTCACTGGCGCGTTGGA
TCCCCGGGTACCGAGTTGGGAGCTCACGGGGACAGCCCCCCCCCAAAGCCCCCAGGGATGTAATTACGTC
CCTCCCCCGCTAGGGGGCAGCAGCGAGCCGCCCGGGGCTCCGCTCCGGTCCGGCGCTCCCCCCGCATCCC
CGAGCCGGCAGCGTGCGGGGACAGCCCGGGCACGGGGAAGGTGGCACGGGATCGCTTTCCTCTGAACGCT
TCTCGCTGCTCTTTGAGCCTGCAGACACCTGGGGGGATACGGGGAAAAAGCTTTAGGCTGAAAGAGAGAT
TTAGAATGACAGTCTAGTGGGAGCTCACGGGGACAGCCCCCCCCCAAAGCCCCCAGGGATGTAATTACGT
CCCTCCCCCGCTAGGGGGCAGCAGCGAGCCGCCCGGGGCTCCGCTCCGGTCCGGCGCTCCCCCCGCATCC
CCGAGCCGGCAGCGTGCGGGGACAGCCCGGGCACGGGGAAGGTGGCACGGGATCGCTTTCCTCTGAACGC
TTCTCGCTGCTCTTTGAGCCTGCAGACACCTGGGGGGATACGGGGAAAAAGCTTTAGGCTGAAAGAGAGA
TTTAGAATGACAGAACTCGATTTCATTGCAGACTGGCGCGCCGCCTTTTTACGGTTCCTGGCCTTTTGCT
GGCCTTTTGCTCACATGTCACGTGAGGCCTTAACGTCTCGCCCTTTGGTCTCCCCCTCTTAAGTACCACA
TTTGTAGAGGTTTTACTTGCTTTAAAAAACCTCCCACACCTCCCCCTGAACCTGAAACATAAAATGAATG
CAATTGTTGTTGTTAACTTGTTTATTGCAGCTTATAATGGTTACAAATAAAGCAATAGCATCACAAATTT
CACAAATAAAGCATTTTTTTCACTGCATTCTAGTTGTGGTTTGTCCAAACTCATCGGCTAGCTTACCCGG
GGAGCATGTCAAGGTCAAAATCGTCAAGAGCGTCAGCAGGCAGCATATCAAGGTCAAAGTCGTCAAGGGC
ATCGGCTGGGAGCATGTCTAAGTCAAAATCGTCAAGGGCGTCGGTCGGCCCGCCGCTTTCGCACTTTAGC
TGTTTCTCCAGGCCACATATGATTAGTTCCAGGCCGAAAAGGAAGGCAGGTTCGGCTCCCTGCCGGTCGA
ACAGCTCAATTGCTTGTCTCAGAAGTGGGGGCATAGAATCGGTGGTAGGTGTCTCTCTTTCCTCTTTTGC
TACTTGATGCTCCTGTTCCTCCAATACGCAGCCCAGTGTAAAGTGGCCCACGGCGGACAGAGCGTACAGT
GCGTTCTCCAGGGAGAAGCCTTGCTGACACAGGAACGCGAGCTGATTTTCCAGGGTTTCGTACTGTTTCT
CTGTTGGGCGGGTGCCGAGATGCACTTTAGCCCCGTCGCGATGTGAGAGGAGAGCACAGCGGTATGACTT
GGCGTTGTTCCGCAGAAAGTCTTGCCATGACTCGCCTTCCAGGGGGCAGAAGTGGGTATGATGCCTGTCC
AGCATCTCGATTGGCAGGGCATCGAGCAGGGCCCGCTTGTTCTTCACGTGCCAGTACAGGGTAGGCTGCT
CAACTCCCAGCTTTTGAGCGAGTTTCCTTGTCGTCAGGCCTTCGATACCGACACCATTGAGTAATTCCAG
AGCTCCGTTTATGACTTTGCTCTTGTCCAGTCTAGACATTGGACCAGGGTTTTCTTCAACATCACCACAA
GTGAGGAGAGAACCTCTACCTTCGGCACCGGGTTCCTTTGCCCTCGGACGAGTGCTGGGGCGTCGGTTTC
CACTATCGGCGAGTACTTCTACACAGCCATCGGTCCAGACGGCCGCGCTTCTGCGGGCGATTTGTGTACG
CCCGACAGTCCCGGCTCCGGATCGGACGATTGCGTCGCATCGACCCTGCGCCCAAGCTGCATCATCGAAA
TTGCCGTCAACCAAGCTCTGATAGAGTTGGTCAAGACCAATGCGGAGCATATACGCCCGGAGCCGCGGCG
ATCCTGCAAGCTCCGGATGCCTCCGCTCGAAGTAGCGCGTCTGCTGCTCCATACAAGCCAACCACGGCCT
CCAGAAGAAGATGTTGGCGACCTCGTATTGGGAATCCCCGAACATCGCCTCGCTCCAGTCAATGACCGCT
GTTATGCGGCCATTGTCCGTCAGGACATTGTTGGAGCCGAAATCCGCGTGCACGAGGTGCCGGACTTCGG
GGCAGTCCTCGGCCCAAAGCATCAGCTCATCGAGAGCCTGCGCGACGGACGCACTGACGGTGTCGTCCAT
CACAGTTTGCCAGTGATACACATGGGGATCAGCAATCGCGCATATGAAATCACGCCATGTAGTGTATTGA
CCGATTCCTTGCGGTCCGAATGGGCCGAACCCGCTCGTCTGGCTAAGATCGGCCGCAGCGATCGCATCCA
TGGCCTCCGCGACCGGCTGCAGAACAGCGGGCAGTTCGGTTTCAGGCAGGTCTTGCAACGTGACACCCTG
TGCACGGCGGGAGATGCAATAGGTCAGGCTCTCGCTAAATTCCCCAATGTCAAGCACTTCCGGAATCGGG
AGCGCGGCCGATGCAAAGTGCCGATAAACATAACGATCTTTGTAGAAACCATCGGCGCAGCTATTTACCC
GCAGGACATATCCACGCCCTCCTACATCGAAGCTGAAAGCACGAGATTCTTCGCCCTCCGAGAGCTGCAT
CAGGTCGGAGACGCTGTCGAACTTTTCGATCAGAAACTTCTCGACAGACGTCGCGGTGAGTTCAGGCTTT
TTCATGGTGGCGGCACTAGTAAGGGCGAATTCGGAGCCTGCTTTTTTGTACAAACTTGTTGATATCTGCA
GAATTCCACCACACTGGACTAGTGGATCCGAGCTCGGTACCAAGCTTCTTCACGACACCTGAAATGGAAG
AAAAAAACTTTGAACCACTGTCTGAGGCTTGAGAATGAACCAAGATCCAAACTCAAAAAGGGCAAATTCC
AAGGAGAATTACATCAAGTGCCAAGCTGGCCTAACTTCAGTCTCCACCCACTCAGTGTGGGGAAACTCCA
TCGCATAAAACCCCTCCCCCCAACCTAAAGACGACGTACTCCAAAAGCTCGAGAACTAATCGAGGTGCCT
GGACGGCGCCCGGTACTCCGTGGAGTCACATGAAGCGACGGCTGAGGACGGAAAGGCCCTTTTCCTTTGT
GTGGGTGACTCACCCGCCCGCTCTCCCGAGCGCCGCGTCCTCCATTTTGAGCTCCCTGCAGCAGGGCCGG
GAAGCGGCCATCTTTCCGCTCACGCAACTGGTGCCGACCGGGCCAGCCTTGCCGCCCAGGGCGGGGCGAT
ACACGGCGGCGCGAGGCCAGGCACCAGAGCAGGCCGGCCAGCTTGAGACTACCCCCGTCCGATTCTCGGT
GGCCGCGCTCGCAGGCCCCGCCTCGCCGAACATGTGCGCTGGGACGCACGGGCCCCGTCGCCGCCCGCGG
CCCCAAAAACCGAAATACCAGTGTGCAGATCTTGGCCCGCATTTACAAGACTATCTTGCCAGAAAAAAAG
CGTCGCAGCAGGTCATCAAAAATTTTAAATGGCTAGAGACTTATCGAAAGCAGCGAGACAGGCGCGAAGG
TGCCACCAGATTCGCACGCGGCGGCCCCAGCGCCCAGGCCAGGCCTCAACTCAAGCACGAGGCGAAGGGG
CTCCTTAAGCGCAAGGCCTCGAACTCTCCCACCCACTTCCAACCCGAAGCTCGGGATCAAGAATCACGTA
CTGCAGCCAGGTGGAAGTAATTCAAGGCACGCAAGGGCCATAACCCGTAAAGAGGCCAGGCCCGCGGGAA
CCACACACGGCACTTACCTGTGTTCTGGCGGCAAACCCGTTGCGAAAAAGAACGTTCACGGCGACTACTG
CACTTATATACGGTTCTCCCCCACCCTCGGGAAAAAGGCGGAGCCAGTACACGACATCACTTTCCCAGTT
TACCCCGCGCCACCTTCTCTAGGCACCGGTTCAATTGCCGACCCCTCCCCCCAACTTCTCGGGGACTGTG
GGCGATGTGCGCTCTGCCCACTGACGGGCACCGGAGCCTCACGATCGATATGTCGAGTTTACTCCCTATC
AGTGATAGAGAACGTATGTCGAGTTTACTCCCTATCAGTGATAGAGAACGATGTCGAGTTTACTCCCTAT
CAGTGATAGAGAACGTATGTCGAGTTTACTCCCTATCAGTGATAGAGAACGTATGTCGAGTTTACTCCCT
ATCAGTGATAGAGAACGTATGTCGAGTTTATCCCTATCAGTGATAGAGAACGTATGTCGAGTTTACTCCC
TATCAGTGATAGAGAACGTATGTCGAGGTAGGCGTGTACGGTGGGAGGCCTATATAAGCAGAGCTCGTTT
AGTGAACCGTCAGATCGCCTGGAGAATTGGCTAGGCACCGGTGACAAGTTTGTACAAAAAAGCTGAACGA
GAAACGTAAAATGATATAAATATCAATATATTAAATTAGATTTTGCATAAAAAACAGACTACATAATACT
GTAAAACACAACATATCCAGTCACTATGGCGGCCGCATTAGGCACCCCAGGCTTTACACTTTATGCTTCC
GGCTCGTATAATGTGTGGATTTTGAGTTAGGATCCGTCGAGATTTTCAGGAGCTAAGGAAGCTAAAATGG
AGAAAAAAATCACTGGATATACCACCGTTGATATATCCCAATGGCATCGTAAAGAACATTTTGAGGCATT
TCAGTCAGTTGCTCAATGTACCTATAACCAGACCGTTCAGCTGGATATTACGGCCTTTTTAAAGACCGTA
AAGAAAAATAAGCACAAGTTTTATCCGGCCTTTATTCACATTCTTGCCCGCCTGATGAATGCTCATCCGG
AATTCCGTATGGCAATGAAAGACGGTGAGCTGGTGATATGGGATAGTGTTCACCCTTGTTACACCGTTTT
CCATGAGCAAACTGAAACGTTTTCATCGCTCTGGAGTGAATACCACGACGATTTCCGGCAGTTTCTACAC
ATATATTCGCAAGATGTGGCGTGTTACGGTGAAAACCTGGCCTATTTCCCTAAAGGGTTTATTGAGAATA
TGTTTTTCGTCTCAGCCAATCCCTGGGTGAGTTTCACCAGTTTTGATTTAAACGTGGCCAATATGGACAA
CTTCTTCGCCCCCGTTTTCACCATGGGCAAATATTATACGCAAGGCGACAAGGTGCTGATGCCGCTGGCG
ATTCAGGTTCATCATGCCGTTTGTGATGGCTTCCATGTCGGCAGAATGCTTAATGAATTACAACAGTACT
GCGATGAGTGGCAGGGCGGGGCGTAAAGATCTGGATCCGGCTTACTAAAAGCCAGATAACAGTATGCGTA
TTTGCGCGCTGATTTTTGCGGTATAAGAATATATACTGATATGTATACCCGAAGTATGTCAAAAAGAGGT
ATGCTATGAAGCAGCGTATTACAGTGACAGTTGACAGCGACAGCTATCAGTTGCTCAAGGCATATATGAT
GTCAATATCTCCGGTCTGGTAAGCACAACCATGCAGAATGAAGCCCGTCGTCTGCGTGCCGAACGCTGGA
AAGCGGAAAATCAGGAAGGGATGGCTGAGGTCGCCCGGTTTATTGAAATGAACGGCTCTTTTGCTGACGA
GAACAGGGGCTGGTGAAATGCAGTTTAAGGTTTACACCTATAAAAGAGAGAGCCGTTATCGTCTGTTTGT
GGATGTACAGAGTGATATTATTGACACGCCCGGGCGACGGATGGTGATCCCCCTGGCCAGTGCACGTCTG
CTGTCAGATAAAGTCTCCCGTGAACTTTACCCGGTGGTGCATATCGGGGATGAAAGCTGGCGCATGATGA
CCACCGATATGGCCAGTGTGCCGGTCTCCGTTATCGGGGAAGAAGTGGCTGATCTCAGCCACCGCGAAAA
TGACATCAAAAACGCCATTAACCTGATGTTCTGGGGAATATAAATGTCAGGCTCCCTTATACACAGCCAG
TCTGCAGGTCGACCATAGTGACTGGATATGTTGTGTTTTACAGTATTATGTAGTCTGTTTTTTATGCAAA
ATCTAATTTAATATATTGATATTTATATCATTTTACGTTTCTCGTTCAGCTTTCTTGTACAAAGTGGTTG
ATATCCAGCACAGTGGCGGCCGCTCGAGTCTAGAGGGCCCGCGGTTCGAAGGTAAGCCTATCCCTAACCC
TCTCCTCGGTCTCGATTCTACGCGTACCGGTTAGGGGCCCGTTTAAACCCGCTGATCAGCCTCGACTGTG
CCTTCTAGTTGCCAGCCATCTGTTGTTTGCCCCTCCCCCGTGCCTTCCTTGACCCTGGAAGGTGCCACTC
CCACTGTCCTTTCCTAATAAAATGAGGAAATTGCATCGCATTGTCTGAGTAGGTGTCATTCTATTCTGGG
GGGTGGGGTGGGGCAGGACAGCAAGGGGGAGGATTGGGAAGACAATAGCAGGCATGCTGGGGATGCGGTG
GGCTCTATGGCGACGCGCCTGGATCCCCGGGTACCGAGTTGGGAGCTCACGGGGACAGCCCCCCCCCAAA
GCCCCCAGGGATGTAATTACGTCCCTCCCCCGCTAGGGGGCAGCAGCGAGCCGCCCGGGGCTCCGCTCCG
GTCCGGCGCTCCCCCCGCATCCCCGAGCCGGCAGCGTGCGGGGACAGCCCGGGCACGGGGAAGGTGGCAC
GGGATCGCTTTCCTCTGAACGCTTCTCGCTGCTCTTTGAGCCTGCAGACACCTGGGGGGATACGGGGAAA
AAGCTTTAGGCTGAAAGAGAGATTTAGAATGACAGTCTAGTGGGAGCTCACGGGGACAGCCCCCCCCCAA
AGCCCCCAGGGATGTAATTACGTCCCTCCCCCGCTAGGGGGCAGCAGCGAGCCGCCCGGGGCTCCGCTCC
GGTCCGGCGCTCCCCCCGCATCCCCGAGCCGGCAGCGTGCGGGGACAGCCCGGGCACGGGGAAGGTGGCA
CGGGATCGCTTTCCTCTGAACGCTTCTCGCTGCTCTTTGAGCCTGCAGACACCTGGGGGGATACGGGGAA
AAAGCTTTAGGCTGAAAGAGAGATTTAGAATGACAGAACTCGATTTCATTGCAGACTGGCCGGCCACTAG
TACGCGCCGGCTCGACATACTAGTTAAAAGTTTTGTTACTTTATAGAAGAAATTTTGAGTTTTTGTTTTT
TTTTAATAAATAAATAAACATAAATAAATTGTTTGTTGAATTTATTATTAGTATGTAAGTGTAAATATAA
TAAAACTTAATATCTATTCAAATTAATAAATAAACCTCGATATACAGACCGATAAAACACATGCGTCAAT
TTTACGCATGATTATCTTTAACGTACGTCACAATATGATTATCTTTCTAGGGTTAAAAGGGCGAATTCGC
GGCCGCTAAATTCAATTCGCCCTATAGTGAGTCGTATTACAATTCACTGGCCGTCGTTTTACAACGTCGT
GACTGGGAAAACCCTGGCGTTACCCAACTTAATCGCCTTGCAGCACATCCCCCTTTCGCCAGCTGGCGTA
ATAGCGAAGAGGCCCGCACCGATCGCCCTTCCCAACAGTTGCGCAGCCTATACGTACGGCAGTTTAAGGT
TTACACCTATAAAAGAGAGAGCCGTTATCGTCTGTTTGTGGATGTACAGAGTGATATTATTGACACGCCG
GGGCGACGGATGGTGATCCCCCTGGCCAGTGCACGTCTGCTGTCAGATAAAGTCTCCCGTGAACTTTACC
CGGTGGTGCATATCGGGGATGAAAGCTGGCGCATGATGACCACCGATATGGCCAGTGTGCCGGTCTCCGT
TATCGGGGAAGAAGTGGCTGATCTCAGCCACCGCGAAAATGACATCAAAAACGCCATTAACCTGATGTTC
TGGGGAATATAAATGTCAGGCATGAGATTATCAAAAAGGATCTTCACCTAGATCCTTTTCACGTAGAAAG
CCAGTCCGCAGAAACGGTGCTGACCCCGGATGAATGTCAGCTACTGGGCTATCTGGACAAGGGAAAACGC
AAGCGCAAAGAGAAAGCAGGTAGCTTGCAGTGGGCTTACATGGCGATAGCTAGACTGGGCGGTTTTATGG
ACAGCAAGCGAACCGGAATTGCCAGCTGGGGCGCCCTCTGGTAAGGTTGGGAAGCCCTGCAAAGTAAACT
GGATGGCTTTCTTGCCGCCAAGGATCTGATGGCGCAGGGGATCAAGCTCTGATCAAGAGACAGGATGAGG
ATCGTTTCGCATGATTGAACAAGATGGATTGCACGCAGGTTCTCCGGCCGCTTGGGTGGAGAGGCTATTC
GGCTATGACTGGGCACAACAGACAATCGGCTGCTCTGATGCCGCCGTGTTCCGGCTGTCAGCGCAGGGGC
GCCCGGTTCTTTTTGTCAAGACCGACCTGTCCGGTGCCCTGAATGAACTGCAAGACGAGGCAGCGCGGCT
ATCGTGGCTGGCCACGACGGGCGTTCCTTGCGCAGCTGTGCTCGACGTTGTCACTGAAGCGGGAAGGGAC
TGGCTGCTATTGGGCGAAGTGCCGGGGCAGGATCTCCTGTCATCTCACCTTGCTCCTGCCGAGAAAGTAT
CCATCATGGCTGATGCAATGCGGCGGCTGCATACGCTTGATCCGGCTACCTGCCCATTCGACCACCAAGC
GAAACATCGCATCGAGCGAGCACGTACTCGGATGGAAGCCGGTCTTGTCGATCAGGATGATCTGGACGAA
GAGCATCAGGGGCTCGCGCCAGCCGAACTGTTCGCCAGGCTCAAGGCGAGCATGCCCGACGGCGAGGATC
TCGTCGTGACCCATGGCGATGCCTGCTTGCCGAATATCATGGTGGAAAATGGCCGCTTTTCTGGATTCAT
CGACTGTGGCCGGCTGGGTGTGGCGGACCGCTATCAGGACATAGCGTTGGCTACCCGTGATATTGCTGAA
GAGCTTGGCGGCGAATGGGCTGACCGCTTCCTCGTGCTTTACGGTATCGCCGCTCCCGATTCGCAGCGCA
TCGCCTTCTATCGCCTTCTTGACGAGTTCTTCTGAATTATTAACGCTTACAATTTCCTGATGCGGTATTT
TCTCCTTACGCATCTGTGCGGTATTTCACACCGCATCAGGTGGCACTTTTCGGGGAAATGTGCGCGGAAC
CCCTATTTGTTTATTTTTCTAAATACATTCAAATATGTATCCGCTCATGAGATTATCAAAAAGGATCTTC
ACCTAGATCCTTTTAAATTAAAAATGAAGTTTTAAATCAATCTAAAGTATATATGAGTAAACTTGGTCTG
ACAGTTACCAATGCTTAATCAGTGAGGCACCTATCTCAGCGATCTGTCTATTTCGTTCATCCATAGTTGC
CTGACTCCCCGTCGTGTAGATAACTACGATACGGGAGGGCTTACCATCTGGCCCCAGTGCTGCAATGATA
CCGCGAGACCCACGCTCACCGGCTCCAGATTTATCAGCAATAAACCAGCCAGCCGGAAGGGCCGAGCGCA
GAAGTGGTCCTGCAACTTTATCCGCCTCCATCCAGTCTATTAATTGTTGCCGGGAAGCTAGAGTAAGTAG
TTCGCCAGTTAATAGTTTGCGCAACGTTGTTGCCATTGCTACAGGCATCGTGGTGTCACGCTCGTCGTTT
GGTATGGCTTCATTCAGCTCCGGTTCCCAACGATCAAGGCGAGTTACATGATCCCCCATGTTGTGCAAAA
AAGCGGTTAGCTCCTTCGGTCCTCCGATCGTTGTCAGAAGTAAGTTGGCCGCAGTGTTATCACTCATGGT
TATGGCAGCACTGCATAATTCTCTTACTGTCATGCCATCCGTAAGATGCTTTTCTGTGACTGGTGAGTAC
TCAACCAAGTCATTCTGAGAATAGTGTATGCGGCGACCGAGTTGCTCTTGCCCGGCGTCAATACGGGATA
ATACCGCGCCACATAGCAGAACTTTAAAAGTGCTCATCATTGGAAAACGTTCTTCGGGGCGAAAACTCTC
AAGGATCTTACCGCTGTTGAGATCCAGTTCGATGTAACCCACTCGTGCACCCAACTGATCTTCAGCATCT
TTTACTTTCACCAGCGTTTCTGGGTGAGCAAAAACAGGAAGGCAAAATGCCGCAAAAAAGGGAATAAGGG
CGACACGGAAATGTTGAATACTCATACTCTTCCTTTTTCAATATTATTGAAGCATTTATCAGGGTTATTG
TCTCATGACCAAAATCCCTTAACGTGAGTTTTCGTTCCACTGAGCGTCAGACCCCGTAGAAAAGATCAAA
GGATCTTCTTGAGATCCTTTTTTTCTGCGCGTAATCTGCTGCTTGCAAACAAAAAAACCACCGCTACCAG
CGGTGGTTTGTTTGCCGGATCAAGAGCTACCAACTCTTTTTCCGAAGGTAACTGGCTTCAGCAGAGCGCA
GATACCAAATACTGTTCTTCTAGTGTAGCCGTAGTTAGGCCACCACTTCAAGAACTCTGTAGCACCGCCT
ACATACCTCGCTCTGCTAATCCTGTTACCAGTGGCTGCTGCCAGTGGCGATAAGTCGTGTCTTACCGGGT
TGGACTCAAGACGATAGTTACCGGATAAGGCGCAGCGGTCGGGCTGAACGGGGGGTTCGTGCACACAGCC
CAGCTTGGAGCGAACGACCTACACCGAACTGAGATACCTACAGCGTGAGCTATGAGAAAGCGCCACGCTT
CCCGAAGGGAGAAAGGCGGACAGGTATCCGGTAAGCGGCAGGGTCGGAACAGGAGAGCGCACGAGGGAGC
TTCCAGGGGGAAACGCCTGGTATCTTTATAGTCCTGTCGGGTTTCGCCACCTCTGACTTGAGCGTCGATT
TTTGTGATGCTCGTCAGGGGGGCGGAGCCTATGGAAAAACGCCAGCAACGCGGCCTTTTTACGGTTCCTG
GCCTTTTGCTGGCCTTTTGCTCACATGTTCTTTCCTGCGTTATCCCCTGATTCTGTGGATAACCGTATTA
CCGCCTTTGAGTGAGCTGATACCGCTCGCCGCAGCCGAACGACCGAGCGCAGCGAGTCAGTGAGCGAGGA
AGCGGAAG
